>Addgene plasmid #47001 | pRCI-script-GoldyTAL_JAK2A P3 R | addgene partial sequence | sequence record 72618 | TAL_R2 5'-ggcgacgaggtggtcgttgg-3'
CAAATGCTTTCGAGCGCTTGCTTGCCGCCATTGTTGCTGGCGATAGCCACCACTTGGTCCGGGGTCAGGC
CATGGTCCTGGCACAGCACCGGCAACAGCCGCTGCACCGTTTCGAGCGCTTGCTTGCCGCCACCGTTGCT
GGCGATAGCCACCACTTGGTCCGGGGTCAGGCCATGGTCCTGGCACAGCACCGGCAACAGCCGCTGCACC
GTTTCGAGCGCTTGCTTGCCGCCATCGTGGCTGGCGATAGCCACCACTTGGTCCGGAGTCAGGCCATGGT
CCTGGCACAGCACCGGCAACAGCCGCTGCACCGTTTCGAGCGCTTGCTTGCCGCCACCGTTGCTGGCGAT
AGCCACCACTTGGTCCGGGGTCAGGCCATGGTCCTGGCACAGCACCGGCAACAGCCGCTGCACCGTTTCG
AGCGCTTGCTTGCCGCCAATGTTGCTGGCGATAGCCACCACTTGGTCCGGGGTCAGGCCATGGTCCTGGC
ACAGCACCGGCAACAGCCGCTGCACCGTTTCGAGCGCTTGCTTGCCGCCATCGTGGCTGGCGATAGCCAC
CACTTGGTCCGGAGTCAGGCCATGGTCCTGGCACAGCACCGGCAACAGCCGCTGCACCGTTTCGAGCGCT
TGCTTGCCGCCACCGTTGCTGGCGATAGCCACCACTTGGTCCGGGGTCAGGCCATGGTCCTGGCACAGCA
CCGGCAACAGCCGCTGCACCGTTTCGAGCGCTTGCTTGCCGCCATCGTGGCTGGCGATAGCCACCACTTG
GTCCGGAGTCAGGCCATGGTCCTGGCACAGCACCGGCAACAGCCGCTGCACCGTTTCGAGCGCTTGCTTG
CCGCCAATGTTGCTGGC
